>Addgene plasmid #78502 | pJQ200uc1 | addgene partial sequence | sequence record 153118 | gent-F 5'-tacgtgcaagcagattacgg-3'
AAGTTGGGCATACGGGAAGAAGTGATGCACTTTGATATCGACCCAAGTACCGCCACCTAACAATTCGTTC
AAGCCGAGATCGGCTTCCCGGCCGCGGAGTTGTTCGGTAAATTGTCACAACGCCGCGGCCATCGGCATTT
TCTTTTGCGTTTTTATTTGTTAACTGTTAATTGTCCTTGTTCAAGGATGCTGTCTTTGACAACAGATGTT
TTCTTGCCTTTGATGTTCAGCAGGAAGCTTGGCGCAAACGTTGATTGTTTGTCTGCGTAGAATCCTCTGT
TTGTCATATAGCTTGTAATCACGACATTGTTTCCTTTCGCTTGAGGTACAGCGAAGTGTGAGTAAGTAAA
GGTTACATCGTTAGGATCAAGATCCATTTTTAACACAAGGCCAGTTTTGTTCAGCGGCTTGTATGGGCCA
GTTAAAGAATTAGAAACATAACCAAGCATGTAAATATCGTTAGACGTAATGCCGTCAATCGTCATTTTTG
ATCCGCGGGAGTCAGTGAACAGGTACCATTTGCCGTTCATTTTAAAGACGTTCGCGCGTTCAATTTCATC
TGTTACTGTGTTAGATGCAATCAGCGGTTTCATCACTTTTTTCAGTGTGTAATCATCGTTTAGCTCAATC
ATACCGAGAGCGCCGTTTGCTAACTCAGCCGTGCGTTTTTTATCGCTTTGCAGAAGTTTTTGACTTTCTT
GACGGAAGAATGATGTGCTTTTGCCATAGTATGCTTTGTTAAATAAAGATTCTTCGCCTTGGTAGCCATC
TTCAGTTCC
