>Addgene plasmid #78502 | pJQ200uc1 | addgene partial sequence | sequence record 153119 | sacB-N 5'-ggatctctcagcgtatggttg-3'
ATCGATGAACTGCTGTACATTTTGATACGTTTTTCCGTCACCGTCAAAGATTGATTTATAATCCTCTACA
CCGTTGATGTTCAAAGAGCTGTCTGATGCTGATACGTTAACTTGTGCAGTTGTCAGTGTTTGTTTGCCGT
AATGTTTACCGGAGAAATCAGTGTAGAATAAACGGATTTTTCCGTCAGATGTAAATGTGGCTGAACCTGA
CCATTCTTGTGTTTGGTCTTTTAGGATAGAATCATTTGCATCGAATTTGTCGCTGTCTTTAAAGACGCGG
CCAGCGTTTTTCCAGCTGTCAATAGAAGTTTCGCCGACTTTTTGATAGAACATGTAAATCGATGTGTCAT
CCGCATTTTTAGGATCTCCGGCTAATGCAAAGACGATGTGGTAGCCGTGATAGTTTGCGACAGTGCCGTC
AGCGTTTTGTAATGGCCAGCTGTCCCAAACGTCCAGGCCTTTTGCAGAAGAGATATTTTTAATTGTGGAC
GAATCGAATTCAGGAACTTGATATTTTTCATTTTTTTGCTGTTCAGGGATTTGCAGCATATCATGGCGTG
TAATATGGGAAATGCCGTATGTTTCCTTATATGGCTTTTGGTTCGTTTCTTTCGCAAACGCTTGAGTTGC
GCCTCCTGCCAGCAGTGCGGTAGTAAAGGTTAATACTGTTGCTTGTTTTGCAAACTTTTTGATGTTCATC
GTTCATGTCTCCTTTTTTATGTACTGTGTTAGCGGTCTGCTTCTTCCAGCCCTCCTGTTTGAAGATGGCA
AGTTAGTTACGCACAATAA
