[The description below was written by a language model from this plasmid's Addgene catalogue record.]
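Description:
pJQ200uc1 is an empty-backbone suicide vector for gene replacement in gram-negative bacteria, derived from the pJQ200 backbone (recorded at about 4.7 kb). It is maintained as a high-copy plasmid in standard E. coli cloning strains and selected with gentamicin. As a suicide vector, it is meant to be propagated in E. coli but not to persist autonomously in the target organism, so that gentamicin-resistant recipients arise only when the plasmid integrates into the genome by homologous recombination through a cloned fragment. The associated publication describes this vector family as allowing direct selection for gene replacement. However, the record supplied here does not itemise the origin of replication, any transfer functions, or the counter-selectable marker used to recover the second recombination event, and no feature table is provided.

The distinguishing modification is the multiple cloning site. The original polylinker was replaced with a minimal synthetic one consisting of a SmaI site flanked by NotI sites. Because the vector contributes so few restriction sites of its own, sites lying within a cloned genomic fragment remain unique and usable, for example to insert an antibiotic-resistance or other cassette into the target gene before allelic exchange. SmaI permits blunt-end cloning, and the flanking NotI sites allow the insert to be excised intact. The depositor notes that blue/white screening works, implying the polylinker interrupts a lacZ alpha-complementation region. The vector carries no insert, tag or expression promoter for the cloned DNA. It is typically used to build mutated or disrupted alleles and exchange them for the chromosomal copy.
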