Addgene plasmid #78502: pJQ200uc1
Purpose: (Empty Backbone) Suicide vector for gene replacement, modified MCS to maximise utility of insert restriction sites.
Depositing lab: Michael Hynes. Depositing organization: University of Calgary. Publication: Versatile suicide vectors which allow direct selection for gene replacement in gram-negative bacteria. Quandt J, Hynes MF. Gene. 1993 May 15;127(1):15-21. 0378-1119(93)90611-6 PubMed 8486283.
Backbone
  Vector backbone: pJQ200
  Backbone manufacturer: Jurgen Quandt
  Backbone size (bp): 4700
  Modifications to backbone: Added multiple cloning site with synthetic polylinker to allow use of restriction sites within cloned fragments.
  Vector type: Suicide vector for gene replacement
  Promoter: none
  Tag / fusion protein: none
Growth in bacteria
  Bacterial resistance: Gentamicin, 10 μg/mL
  Growth temperature: 37°C
  Growth strain: DH5alpha
  Copy number: High Copy
Gene/Insert
  Cloning method: Restriction Enzyme
  Sequencing primers: 5′ none; 3′ none
Resource information
  A portion of this plasmid was derived from a plasmid made by: Construct is from our lab.
Terms and licenses: Academic/Nonprofit Terms; Industry Terms: Not Available to Industry
Depositor comments: The new synthetic polylinker (SmaI site flanked by NotI) allows access to restriction sites within a cloned fragment to allow insertion of cassettes etc. Blue/White selection works.
How to cite: pJQ200uc1 was a gift from Michael Hynes (Addgene plasmid # 78502 ; http://n2t.net/addgene:78502 ; RRID:Addgene_78502)
